>Addgene plasmid #221456 | HyperNova/pRSETB | addgene full sequence | sequence record 442631 | Addgene NGS Result
CAGGATCTCGATCCCGCGAAATTAATACGACTCACTATAGGGAGACCACAACGGTTTCCCTCTAGAAATA
ATTTTGTTTAACTTTAAGAAGGAGATATACATATGCGGGGTTCTCATCATCATCATCATCATGGTATGGC
TAGCATGACTGGTGGACAGCAAATGGGTCGGGATCTGTACGACGATGACGATAAGGATCCCACCATGGGT
TCGGAGGTCGGCCCCGCCCTGTTCCAGACCGACATGACCTTCAAAATCTTCATCGACGGCGAGGTTAACG
GCCAGAAGTTCACCATCGTGGCCGACGGCAGCAGCAAGTTCCCCCACGGCGACTTCAACGTGCACGCCGT
GTGCGAGACCGGCAAGCTGCCCATGAGCTGGAAGCCCATCTGCCACCTGATCCAGTACGGCGAGCCCTTC
TTCGCCCGCTACCCCGACGGCATCATCCATTTCGCCCAGGAGTGCTTCCCCGAGGGCCTGAGCATCGACC
GCACCGTGCGCTTCGAGAACGACGGCACCATGACCAGCCACCACACCTACGAGCTGGACGGCACCTGCGT
GGTGAGCCGCATCACCGTGAACTGCGACGGCTTCCTGCCCGACGGCCCCATCATGCGCGACCAGCTGGTG
GACATCCTACCCAGCGAGACCCGCATACTCCCCTACGGCCCCAACGCCGTGCGCCAGACCGCCACCATCG
GCTTCACCACCGCCGACGGCGGCAAGGTGATGGGCCACTTCGACAGCAAGATGACCTTCAACGGCAGCCG
CGCCATCGAGATCCCCGGCCCACACTTCGTGACCATCATCACCGAGCAGACGAGGGACCCTAGCGACAAG
CGCGACCACGTGTGCCAGCGCGAGGTGGCCTACGCCCACAGCGGGCCCCGCAACACCAGCGCCATCGGTA
GCGACGAGGATTAAGAATTCGAAGCTTGATCCGGCTGCTAACAAAGCCCGAAAGGAAGCTGAGTTGGCTG
CTGCCACCGCTGAGCAATAACTAGCATAACCCCTTGGGGCCTCTAAACGGGTCTTGAGGGGTTTTTTGCT
GAAAGGAGGAACTATATCCGGATCTGGCGTAATAGCGAAGAGGCCCGCACCGATCGCCCTTCCCAACAGT
TGCGCAGCCTGAATGGCGAATGGG
[124 nt withheld, positions 1145-1268]
C
[91 nt withheld, positions 1270-1360]
A
[49 nt withheld, positions 1362-1410]
CCTTTGACGTTGGAGTCCACGTTCTTT
[37 nt withheld, positions 1438-1474]
ACCCTATCTCGGTCTATTCTTTTGATTTATAAGGGATTTTGCCGATTTCGGCCTATTGGTTAAAAAATGA
GCTGATTTAACAAAAATTTAACGCGAATTTTAACAAAATATTAACGCTTACAATTTAGGTGGCACTTTTC
GGGGAAATGTGCGCGGAACCCCTATTTGTTTATTTTTCTAAATACATTCAAATATGTATCCGCTCATGAG
ACAATAACCCTGATAAATGCTTCAATAATATTGAAAAAGGAAGAGTATGAGTATTCAACATTTCCGTGTC
GCCCTTATTCCCTTTTTTGCGGCATTTTGCCTTCCTGTTTTTGCTCACCCAGAAACGCTGGTGAAAGTAA
AAGATGCTGAAGATCAGTTGGGTGCACGAGTGGGTTACATCGAACTGGATCTCAACAGCGGTAAGATCCT
TGAGAGTTTTCGCCCCGAAGAACGTTTTCCAATGATGAGCACTTTTAAAGTTCTGCTATGTGGCGCGGTA
TTATCCCGTATTGACGCCGGGCAAGAGCAACTCGGTCGCCGCATACACTATTCTCAGAATGACTTGGTTG
AGTACTCACCAGTCACAGAAAAGCATCTTACGGATGGCATGACAGTAAGAGAATTATGCAGTGCTGCCAT
AACCATGAGTGATAACACTGCGGCCAACTTACTTCTGACAACGATCGGAGGACCGAAGGAGCTAACCGCT
TTTTTGCACAACATGGGGGATCATGTAACTCGCCTTGATCGTTGGGAACCGGAGCTGAATGAAGCCATAC
CAAACGACGAGCGTGACACCACGATGCCTGTAGCAATGGCAACAACGTTGCGCAAACTATTAACTGGCGA
ACTACTTACTCTAGCTTCCCGGCAACAATTAATAGACTGGATGGAGGCGGATAAAGTTGCAGGACCACTT
CTGCGCTCGGCCCTTCCGGCTGGCTGGTTTATTGCTGATAAATCTGGAGCCGGTGAGCGTGGGTCTCGCG
GTATCATTGCAGCACTGGGGCCAGATGGTAAGCCCTCCCGTATCGTAGTTATCTACACGACGGGGAGTCA
GGCAACTATGGATGAACGAAATAGACAGATCGCTGAGATAGGTGCCTCACTGATTAAGCATTGGTAACTG
TCAGACCAAGTTTACTCATATATACTTTAGATTGATTTAAAACTTCATTTTTAATTTAAAAGGATCTAGG
TGAAGATCCTTTTTGATAATCTCATGACCAAAATCCCTTAACGTGAGTTTTCGTTCCACTGAGCGTCAGA
CCCCGTAGAAAAGATCAAAGGATCTTCTTGAGATCCTTTTTTTCTGCGCGTAATCTGCTGCTTGCAAACA
AAAAAACCACCGCTACCAGCGGTGGTTTGTTTGCCGGATCAAGAGCTACCAACTCTTTTTCCGAAGGTAA
CTGGCTTCAGCAGAGCGCAGATACCAAATACTGTTCTTCTAGTGTAGCCGTAGTTAGGCCACCACTTCAA
GAACTCTGTAGCACCGCCTACATACCTCGCTCTGCTAATCCTGTTACCAGTGGCTGCTGCCAGTGGCGAT
AAGTCGTGTCTTACCGGGTTGGACTCAAGACGATAGTTACCGGATAAGGCGCAGCGGTCGGGCTGAACGG
GGGGTTCGTGCACACAGCCCAGCTTGGAGCGAACGACCTACACCGAACTGAGATACCTACAGCGTGAGCT
ATGAGAAAGCGCCACGCTTCCCGAAGGGAGAAAGGCGGACAGGTATCCGGTAAGCGGCAGGGTCGGAACA
GGAGAGCGCACGAGGGAGCTTCCAGGGGGAAACGCCTGGTATCTTTATAGTCCTGTCGGGTTTCGCCACC
TCTGACTTGAGCGTCGATTTTTGTGATGCTCGTCAGGGGGGCGGAGCCTATGGAAAAACGCCAGCAACGC
GGCCTTTTTACGGTTCCTGGCCTTTTGCTGGCCTTTTGCTCACATGTTCTTTCCTGCGTTATCCCCTGAT
TCTGTGGATAACCGTATTACCGCCTTTGAGTGAGCTGATACCGCTCGCCGCAGCCGAACGACCGAGCGCA
GCGAGTCAGTGAGCGAGGAAGCGGAAGAGCGCCCAATACGCAAACCGCCTCTCCCCGCGCGTTGGCCGAT
TCATTAATG
Features (pLannotate 1.2.2; 14 found; start..end, strand, type, name):
     23..41      +  promoter       T7 promoter: promoter for bacteriophage T7 RNA polymerase
     73..95      +  RBS            RBS: efficient ribosome binding site from bacteriophage T7 gene 10 (Olins and Rangwala, 1989)
    115..135     +  CDS            capTEV™ (fragment): composite tag for in vivo biotinylation, TEV protease cleavage, and 6xHis tagging
    136..168     +  CDS            T7 tag (gene 10 leader): leader peptide from bacteriophage T7 gene 10 promotes efficient translation in E. coli
    172..195     +  CDS            Xpress™ tag: Xpress™ epitope tag, including an enterokinase recognition and cleavage site
    205..924     +  CDS            SuperNova: monomeric variant of the photosensitizing red fluorescent protein KillerRed (Takemoto et al., 2013)
    944..993     +  CDS            SET1 (fragment): solubility-enhancement tag derived from T7 phage gene 10B
   1001..1048    +  terminator     T7 terminator: transcription terminator for bacteriophage T7 RNA polymerase
   1074..1140    +  CDS            lacZα (fragment): LacZα fragment of β-galactosidase; lacZ fragment
   1145..1573    +  rep_origin     f1 ori (sequence partly withheld): f1 bacteriophage origin of replication; arrow indicates direction of (+) strand synthesis
   1626..1730    +  promoter       AmpR promoter: bla
   1731..2591    +  CDS            AmpR: β-lactamase; bla; confers resistance to ampicillin, carbenicillin, and related antibiotics
   2762..3350    +  rep_origin     ori: high-copy-number ColE1/pMB1/pBR322/pUC origin of replication
   3533..3       +  CDS            lacI (fragment) (across the origin): lac repressor; lacI; The lac repressor binds to the lac operator to inhibit transcription in E. coli. This inhibition can be relieved by adding lactose or isopropyl-β-D-thiogalactopyranoside (IPTG).
