[The description below was written by a language model from this plasmid's Addgene catalogue record and pLannotate feature annotations shown in this document.]
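Description:
HyperNova/pRSETB is a bacterial expression plasmid of about 3.6 kb built on the Invitrogen pRSET-B backbone (entered as "pRESTB" in the record). It carries a 720 bp synthetic coding sequence for HyperNova, a fast-maturing photosensitizing fluorescent protein, cloned between BamHI and EcoRI sites that both remain intact. The plasmid is maintained in E. coli at high copy through a ColE1/pUC-type origin and selected with ampicillin via the β-lactamase gene and its own promoter. An f1 phage origin is also present, which permits single-stranded DNA production.

Expression is driven by a T7 promoter followed by the phage T7 gene 10 ribosome binding site, so protein production requires a host that supplies T7 RNA polymerase. The open reading frame begins with the backbone's N-terminal leader. This comprises a short segment that the annotation software matched to a His-containing composite tag (consistent with a 6xHis stretch), the T7 gene 10 leader peptide, and the Xpress epitope with its enterokinase cleavage site. These allow affinity purification, detection and tag removal. A T7 terminator lies downstream of the insert. The short lacZα, lacI and SET1 fragments in the table appear to be backbone remnants or partial matches rather than functional elements.

The automated feature table labels the insert as SuperNova, the monomeric KillerRed derivative. The depositor states that this is a known software misannotation and that the plasmid has been verified to encode HyperNova. The construct is suited to producing recombinant tagged HyperNova in E. coli, for example to characterise a protein intended for chromophore-assisted light inactivation of intracellular molecules.
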