Addgene plasmid #221456: HyperNova/pRSETB
Purpose: Fast-maturating photosensitizing fluorescent protein for chromophore-assisted light inactivation
Depositing lab: Kiwamu Takemoto. Depositing organization: Mie University. Publication: Optical inactivation of intracellular molecules by fast-maturating photosensitizing fluorescence protein, HyperNova. Shidara H, Shirai T, Ozaki-Noma R, Jitsuki S, Nagai T, Takemoto K. Commun Biol. 2024 Aug 6;7(1):945. doi: 10.1038/s42003-024-06583-x. PubMed 39107369.
Backbone
  Vector backbone: pRESTB
  Backbone manufacturer: Invitrogen
  Backbone size w/o insert (bp): 2900
  Total vector size (bp): 3600
  Vector type: Bacterial Expression
Growth in bacteria
  Bacterial resistance: Ampicillin, 100 μg/mL
  Growth temperature: 37°C
  Growth strain: DH5alpha
  Copy number: High Copy
Gene/Insert
  Gene/Insert name: HyperNova (alt name: HN)
  Species: Synthetic
  Insert size (bp): 720
  GenBank ID: LC771173
  Cloning method: Restriction Enzyme; 5′ cloning site BamHI (not destroyed); 3′ cloning site EcoRI (not destroyed)
  Sequencing primers: 5′ T7; 3′ T7 terminal
Terms and licenses: Academic/Nonprofit Terms; Industry Terms: Not Available to Industry
Depositor comments: Please note that older versions of Snapgene's software may annotate "HyperNova" incorrectly as "SuperNova". We have verified that this plasmid encodes HyperNova. Please see the depositor's annotated file under "Supplemental Information" for additional annotations.
How to cite: HyperNova/pRSETB was a gift from Kiwamu Takemoto (Addgene plasmid # 221456 ; http://n2t.net/addgene:221456 ; RRID:Addgene_221456)
